>Addgene plasmid #117633 | pEPOR2KN0066 | addgene full sequence | sequence record 228381 | Addgene NGS Result
GAACACTCTGTGCCGATGTATCACCTCTCGCAAGAATTCAAGCTTGGAGGTCAACATGGTGGAGCACGAC
ACTCTGGTCTACTCCAAAAATGTCAAAGATACAGTCTCAGAAGATCAAAGGGCTATTGAGACTTTTCAAC
AAAGGATAATTTCGGGAAACCTCCTCGGATTCCATTGCCCAGCTATCTGTCACTTCATCGAAAGGACAGT
AGAAAAGGAAGGTGGCTCCTACAAATGCCATCATTGCGATAAAGGAAAGGCTATCATTCAAGATCTCTCT
GCCGACAGTGGTCCCAAAGATGGACCCCCACCCACGAGGAGCATCGTGGAAAAAGAAGAGGTTCCAACCA
CGTCTACAAAGCAAGTGGATTGATGTGATAACATGGTGGAGCACGACACTCTGGTCTACTCCAAAAATGT
CAAAGATACAGTCTCAGAAGATCAAAGGGCTATTGAGACTTTTCAACAAAGGATAATTTCGGGAAACCTC
CTCGGATTCCATTGCCCAGCTATCTGTCACTTCATCGAAAGGACAGTAGAAAAGGAAGGTGGCTCCTACA
AATGCCATCATTGCGATAAAGGAAAGGCTATCATTCAAGATCTCTCTGCCGACAGTGGTCCCAAAGATGG
ACCCCCACCCACGAGGAGCATCGTGGAAAAAGAAGAGGTTCCAACCACGTCTACAAAGCAAGTGGATTGA
TGTGACATCTCCACTGACGTAAGGGATGACGCACAATCCCACTATCCTTCGCAAGACCCTTCCTCTATAT
AAGGAAGTTCATTTCATTTGGAGAGGACACGCTCGAGTATAAGAGCTCATTTTTACAACAATTACCAACA
ACAACAAACAACAAACAACATTACAATTACATTTACAATTATCGATACAATGGACAAGAAGTACTCCATT
GGGCTCGATATCGGCACAAACAGCGTCGGCTGGGCCGTCATTACGGACGAGTACAAGGTGCCGAGCAAAA
AATTCAAAGTTCTGGGCAATACCGATCGCCACAGCATAAAGAAGAACCTCATTGGCGCCCTCCTGTTCGA
CTCCGGGGAGACGGCCGAAGCCACGCGGCTCAAAAGAACAGCACGGCGCAGATATACCCGCAGAAAGAAT
CGGATCTGCTACCTGCAGGAGATCTTTAGTAATGAGATGGCTAAGGTGGATGACTCTTTCTTCCATAGGC
TGGAGGAGTCCTTTTTGGTGGAGGAGGATAAAAAGCACGAGCGCCACCCAATCTTTGGCAATATCGTGGA
CGAGGTGGCGTACCATGAAAAGTACCCAACCATATATCATCTGAGGAAGAAGCTTGTAGACAGTACTGAT
AAGGCTGACTTGCGGTTGATCTATCTCGCGCTGGCGCATATGATCAAATTTCGGGGACACTTCCTCATCG
AGGGGGACCTGAACCCAGACAACAGCGATGTCGACAAACTCTTTATCCAACTGGTTCAGACTTACAATCA
GCTTTTCGAAGAGAACCCGATCAACGCATCCGGAGTTGACGCCAAAGCAATCCTGAGCGCTAGGCTGTCC
AAATCCCGGCGGCTCGAAAACCTCATCGCACAGCTCCCTGGGGAGAAGAAGAACGGCCTGTTTGGTAATC
TTATCGCCCTGTCACTCGGGCTGACCCCCAACTTTAAATCTAACTTCGACCTGGCCGAAGATACTAAGCT
TCAACTGAGCAAAGACACCTACGATGATGATCTCGACAATCTGCTGGCCCAGATCGGCGACCAGTACGCA
GACCTTTTTTTGGCGGCAAAGAACCTGTCAGACGCCATTCTGCTGAGTGATATTCTGCGAGTGAACACGG
AGATCACCAAAGCTCCGCTGAGCGCTAGTATGATCAAGCTGTATGATGAGCACCACCAAGACTTGACTTT
GCTGAAGGCCCTTGTCAGACAGCAACTGCCTGAGAAGTACAAGGAAATTTTCTTCGATCAGTCTAAAAAT
GGCTACGCCGGATACATTGACGGCGGAGCAAGCCAGGAGGAATTTTACAAATTTATTAAGCCCATCTTGG
AAAAAATGGACGGCACCGAGGAGCTGCTGGTAAAGCTTAACAGAGAAGATCTGTTGCGCAAACAGCGCAC
TTTCGACAATGGAATCATCCCCCACCAGATTCACCTGGGCGAACTGCACGCTATCCTCAGGCGGCAAGAG
GATTTCTACCCCTTTTTGAAAGATAACAGGGAAAAGATTGAGAAAATCCTCACATTTCGGATACCCTACT
ATGTAGGCCCCCTCGCCCGGGGAAATTCCAGATTCGCGTGGATGACTCGCAAATCAGAAGAGACTATCAC
TCCCTGGAACTTCGAGAAGGTCGTGGATAAGGGGGCCTCTGCCCAGTCCTTCATCGAAAGGATGACTAAC
TTTGATAAAAATCTGCCTAACGAAAAGGTGCTTCCTAAACACTCTCTGCTGTACGAGTACTTCACAGTTT
ATAACGAGCTCACCAAGGTCAAATACGTCACAGAAGGGATGAGAAAGCCAGCATTCCTGTCTGGAGATCA
GAAGAAAGCTATCGTGGACCTCCTCTTCAAGACGAACCGGAAAGTTACCGTGAAACAGCTCAAAGAAGAT
TATTTCAAAAAGATTGAATGTTTCGACTCTGTTGAAATCAGCGGAGTGGAGGATCGCTTCAACGCATCCC
TGGGAACGTATCACGATCTCCTGAAAATCATTAAAGACAAGGACTTCCTGGACAATGAGGAGAACGAGGA
CATTCTTGAGGACATTGTCCTCACCCTTACGTTGTTTGAAGATAGGGAGATGATTGAAGAACGCTTGAAA
ACTTACGCTCATCTCTTCGACGACAAAGTCATGAAACAGCTCAAGAGGCGCCGATATACAGGATGGGGGC
GGCTGTCAAGAAAACTGATCAATGGGATCCGAGACAAGCAGAGTGGAAAGACAATCCTGGATTTTCTTAA
GTCCGATGGATTTGCCAACCGGAACTTCATCCAGTTGATCCATGATGACTCTCTCACCTTTAAGGAGGAC
ATCCAGAAAGCACAAGTTTCTGGCCAGGGGGACAGTCTCCACGAGCACATCGCTAATCTTGCAGGTAGCC
CAGCTATCAAAAAGGGAATACTGCAGACCGTTAAGGTCGTGGATGAACTCGTCAAAGTAATGGGAAGGCA
TAAGCCCGAGAATATCGTTATCGAGATGGCCCGAGAGAACCAAACTACCCAGAAGGGACAGAAGAACAGT
AGGGAAAGGATGAAGAGGATTGAAGAGGGTATAAAAGAACTGGGGTCCCAAATCCTTAAGGAACACCCAG
TTGAAAACACCCAGCTTCAGAATGAGAAGCTCTACCTGTACTACCTGCAGAACGGCAGGGACATGTACGT
GGATCAGGAACTGGACATCAATCGGCTCTCCGACTACGACGTGGATCATATCGTGCCCCAGTCTTTTCTC
AAAGATGATTCTATTGATAATAAAGTGTTGACAAGATCCGATAAAAATAGAGGGAAGAGTGATAACGTCC
CCTCAGAAGAAGTTGTCAAGAAAATGAAAAATTATTGGCGGCAGCTGCTGAACGCCAAACTGATCACACA
ACGGAAGTTCGATAATCTGACTAAGGCTGAACGAGGTGGCCTGTCTGAGTTGGATAAAGCCGGCTTCATC
AAAAGGCAGCTTGTTGAGACACGCCAGATCACCAAGCACGTGGCCCAAATTCTCGATTCACGCATGAACA
CCAAGTACGATGAAAATGACAAACTGATTCGAGAGGTGAAAGTTATTACTCTGAAGTCTAAGCTGGTTTC
AGATTTCAGAAAGGACTTTCAGTTTTATAAGGTGAGAGAGATCAACAATTACCACCATGCGCATGATGCC
TACCTGAATGCAGTGGTAGGCACTGCACTTATCAAAAAATATCCCAAGCTTGAATCTGAATTTGTTTACG
GAGACTATAAAGTGTACGATGTTAGGAAAATGATCGCAAAGTCTGAGCAGGAAATAGGCAAGGCCACCGC
TAAGTACTTCTTTTACAGCAATATTATGAATTTTTTCAAGACCGAGATTACACTGGCCAATGGAGAGATT
CGGAAGCGACCACTTATCGAAACAAACGGAGAAACAGGAGAAATCGTGTGGGACAAGGGTAGGGATTTCG
CGACAGTCCGGAAGGTCCTGTCCATGCCGCAGGTGAACATCGTTAAAAAGACCGAAGTACAGACCGGAGG
CTTCTCCAAGGAAAGTATCCTCCCGAAAAGGAACAGCGACAAGCTGATCGCACGCAAAAAAGATTGGGAC
CCCAAGAAATACGGCGGATTCGATTCTCCTACAGTCGCTTACAGTGTACTGGTTGTGGCCAAAGTGGAGA
AAGGGAAGTCTAAAAAACTCAAAAGCGTCAAGGAACTGCTGGGCATCACAATCATGGAGCGATCAAGCTT
CGAAAAAAACCCCATCGACTTTCTCGAGGCGAAAGGATATAAAGAGGTCAAAAAAGACCTCATCATTAAG
CTTCCCAAGTACTCTCTCTTTGAGCTTGAAAACGGCCGGAAACGAATGCTCGCTAGTGCGGGCGTACTGC
AGAAAGGTAACGAGCTGGCACTGCCCTCTAAATACGTTAATTTCTTGTATCTGGCCAGCCACTATGAAAA
GCTCAAAGGATCTCCCGAAGATAATGAGCAGAAGCAGCTGTTCGTGGAACAACACAAACACTACCTTGAT
GAGATCATCGAGCAAATAAGCGAATTCTCCAAAAGAGTGATCCTCGCCGACGCTAACCTCGATAAGGTGC
TTTCTGCTTACAATAAGCACAGGGATAAGCCCATCAGGGAGCAGGCAGAAAACATTATCCACTTGTTTAC
TCTGACCAACTTGGGCGCGCCTGCAGCCTTCAAGTACTTCGACACCACCATAGACAGAAAGCGGTACACC
TCTACAAAGGAGGTCCTGGACGCCACACTGATTCATCAGTCAATTACGGGGCTCTATGAAACAAGAATCG
ACCTCTCTCAGCTCGGTGGAGACAGCAGGGCTGACCCCAAGAAGAAGAGGAAGGTGGGTTCGATGGTGAG
CAAGGGCGAGGAGCTGTTCACCGGGGTGGTGCCCATCCTGGTCGAGCTGGACGGCGACGTAAACGGCCAC
AAGTTCAGCGTGTCCGGCGAGGGCGAGGGCGATGCCACCTACGGCAAGCTGACCCTGAAGTTCATCTGCA
CCACCGGCAAGCTGCCCGTGCCCTGGCCCACCCTCGTGACCACCTTCGGCTACGGCCTGCAGTGCTTCGC
CCGCTACCCCGACCACATGAAGCAGCACGACTTCTTCAAGTCCGCCATGCCCGAAGGCTACGTCCAGGAG
CGCACCATCTTCTTCAAGGACGACGGCAACTACAAGACCCGCGCCGAGGTGAAGTTCGAGGGCGACACCC
TGGTGAACCGCATCGAGCTGAAGGGCATCGACTTCAAGGAGGACGGCAACATCCTGGGGCACAAGCTGGA
GTACAACTACAACAGCCACAACGTCTATATCATGGCCGACAAGCAGAAGAACGGCATCAAGGTGAACTTC
AAGATCCGCCACAACATCGAGGACGGCAGCGTGCAGCTCGCCGACCACTACCAGCAGAACACCCCCATCG
GCGACGGCCCCGTGCTGCTGCCCGACAACCACTACCTGAGCTACCAGTCCGCCCTGAGCAAAGACCCCAA
CGAGAAGCGCGATCACATGGTCCTGCTGGAGTTCGTGACCGCCGCCGGGATCACTCTCGGCATGGACGAG
CTGTACAAGTGAGCTTGTCAAGCAGATCGTTCAAACATTTGGCAATAAAGTTTCTTAAGATTGAATCCTG
TTGCCGGTCTTGCGATGATTATCATATAATTTCTGTTGAATTACGTTAAGCATGTAATAATTAACATGTA
ATGCATGACGTTATTTATGAGATGGGTTTTTATGATTAGAGTCCCGCAATTATACATTTAATACGCGATA
GAAAACAAAATATAGCGCGCAAACTAGGATAAATTATCGCGCGCGGTGTCATCTATGTTACTAGATCGAC
GCTACTAGAATTCGAGCTCGGAGCATCTTCATTCTTAAGATATGAAGATAATCTTCAAAAGGCCCCTGGG
AATCTGAAAGAAGAGAAGCAGGCCCATTTATATGGGAAAGAACAATAGTATTTCTTATATAGGCCCATTT
AAGTTGAAAACAATCTTCAAAAGTCCCACATCGCTTAGATAAGAAAACGAAGCTGAGTTTATATACAGCT
AGAGTCGAAGTAGTGATTGTGAGCCGGCTGAGCCATGGAGTTTTAGAGCTAGAAATAGCAAGTTAAAATA
AGGCTAGTCCGTTATCAACTTGAAAAAGTGGCACCGAGTCGGTGCTTTTTTTCTAGACCCAGCTTTCTTG
TACAAAGTTGGCATTACGCTTTACGAGGATGCACATGTGACCGAGGGACACGAAGTGATCCGTTTAAACT
ATCAGTGTTTGACAGGATATATTGGCGGGTAAACCTAAGAGAAAAGAGCGTTTATTAGAATAATCGGATA
TTTAAAAGGGCGTGAAAAGGTTTATCCGTTCGTCCATTTGTATGTGCATGCCAACCACAGGGTTCCCCTC
GGGAGTCAGCCGTGCGGCTGCATGAAATCCTGGCCGGTTTGTCTGATGCCAAGCTGGCGGCCTGGCCGGC
CAGCTTGGCCGCTGAAGAAACCGAGCGCCGCCGTCTAAAAAGGTGATGTGTATTTGAGTAAAACAGCTTG
CGTCATGCGGTCGCTGCGTATATGATGCGATGAGTAAATAAACAAATACGCAAGGGGAACGCATGAAGGT
TATCGCTGTACTTAACCAGAAAGGCGGGTCAGGCAAGACGACCATCGCAACCCATCTAGCCCGCGCCCTG
CAACTCGCCGGGGCCGATGTTCTGTTAGTCGATTCCGATCCCCAGGGCAGTGCCCGCGATTGGGCGGCCG
TGCGGGAAGATCAACCGCTAACCGTTGTCGGCATCGACCGCCCGACGATTGACCGCGACGTGAAGGCCAT
CGGCCGGCGCGACTTCGTAGTGATCGACGGAGCGCCCCAGGCGGCGGACTTGGCTGTGTCCGCGATCAAG
GCAGCCGACTTCGTGCTGATTCCGGTGCAGCCAAGCCCTTACGACATATGGGCCACCGCCGACCTGGTGG
AGCTGGTTAAGCAGCGCATTGAGGTCACGGATGGAAGGCTACAAGCGGCCTTTGTCGTGTCGCGGGCGAT
CAAAGGCACGCGCATCGGCGGTGAGGTTGCCGAGGCGCTGGCCGGGTACGAGCTGCCCATTCTTGAGTCC
CGTATCACGCAGCGCGTGAGCTACCCAGGCACTGCCGCCGCCGGCACAACCGTTCTTGAATCAGAACCCG
AGGGCGACGCTGCCCGCGAGGTCCAGGCGCTGGCCGCTGAAATTAAATCAAAACTCATTTGAGTTAATGA
GGTAAAGAGAAAATGAGCAAAAGCACAAACACGCTAAGTGCCGGCCGTCCGAGCGCACGCAGCAGCAAGG
CTGCAACGTTGGCCAGCCTGGCAGACACGCCAGCCATGAAGCGGGTCAACTTTCAGTTGCCGGCGGAGGA
TCACACCAAGCTGAAGATGTACGCGGTACGCCAAGGCAAGACCATTACCGAGCTGCTATCTGAATACATC
GCGCAGCTACCAGAGTAAATGAGCAAATGAATAAATGAGTAGATGAATTTTAGCGGCTAAAGGAGGCGGC
ATGGAAAATCAAGAACAACCAGGCACCGACGCCGTGGAATGCCCCATGTGTGGAGGAACGGGCGGTTGGC
CAGGCGTAAGCGGCTGGGTTGTCTGCCGGCCCTGCAATGGCACTGGAACCCCCAAGCCCGAGGAATCGGC
GTGAGCGGTCGCAAACCATCCGGCCCGGTACAAATCGGCGCGGCGCTGGGTGATGACCTGGTGGAGAAGT
TGAAGGCCGCGCAGGCCGCCCAGCGGCAACGCATCGAGGCAGAAGCACGCCCCGGTGAATCGTGGCAAGC
GGCCGCTGATCGAATCCGCAAAGAATCCCGGCAACCGCCGGCAGCCGGTGCGTCGTCGATTAGGAAGCCG
CCCAAGGGCGACGAGCAACCAGATTTTTTCGTTCCGATGCTCTATGACGTGGGCACCCGCGATAGTCGCA
GCATCATGGACGTGGCCGTTTTCCGTCTGTCGAAGCGTGACCGACGAGCTGGCGAGGTGATCCGCTACGA
GCTTCCAGACGGGCACGTAGAGGTTTCCGCAGGGCCGGCCGGCATGGCCAGTGTGTGGGATTACGACCTG
GTACTGATGGCGGTTTCCCATCTAACCGAATCCATGAACCGATACCGGGAAGGGAAGGGAGACAAGCCCG
GCCGCGTGTTCCGTCCACACGTTGCGGACGTACTCAAGTTCTGCCGGCGAGCCGATGGCGGAAAGCAGAA
AGACGACCTGGTAGAAACCTGCATTCGGTTAAACACCACGCACGTTGCCATGCAGCGTACGAAGAAGGCC
AAGAACGGCCGCCTGGTGACGGTATCCGAGGGTGAAGCCTTGATTAGCCGCTACAAGATCGTAAAGAGCG
AAACCGGGCGGCCGGAGTACATCGAGATCGAGCTAGCTGATTGGATGTACCGCGAGATTACAGAAGGCAA
GAACCCGGACGTGCTGACGGTTCACCCCGATTACTTTTTGATCGATCCCGGCATCGGCCGTTTTCTCTAC
CGCCTGGCACGCCGCGCCGCAGGCAAGGCAGAAGCCAGATGGTTGTTCAAGACGATCTACGAACGCAGTG
GCAGCGCCGGAGAGTTCAAGAAGTTCTGTTTCACCGTGCGCAAGCTGATCGGGTCAAATGACCTGCCGGA
GTACGATTTGAAGGAGGAGGCGGGGCAGGCTGGCCCGATCCTAGTCATGCGCTACCGCAACCTGATCGAG
GGCGAAGCATCCGCCGGTTCCTAATGTACGGAGCAGATGCTAGGGCAAATTGCCCTAGCAGGGGAAAAAG
GTCGAAAAAGCTTCTTTCCTGTGGATAGCACGTACATTGGGAACCCAAAGCCGTACATTGGGAACCGGAA
CCCGTACATTGGGAACCCAAAGCCGTACATTGGGAACCGGTCACACATGTAAGTGACTGATATAAAAGAG
AAAAAAGGCGATTTTTCCGCCTAAAACTCTTTAAAACTTATTAAAACTCTTAAAACCCGCCTGGCCTGTG
CATAACTGTCTGGCCAGCGCACAGCCGAACAGCTGCAAAAAGCGCCCACATCAAGGCTCCGAGTGCGCGG
AACCCCTATTTGTTTATTTTTCTAAATACATTCAAATATGTATCCGCTCATGAGACAATAACCCTGATAA
ATGCTTCAATAATATTGAAAAAGGAAGAGTATGGCTAAAATGAGAATATCACCGGAATTGAAAAAACTGA
TCGAAAAATACCGCTGCGTAAAAGATACGGAAGGAATGTCTCCTGCTAAGGTATATAAGCTGGTGGGAGA
AAATGAAAACCTATATTTAAAAATGACGGACAGCCGGTATAAAGGGACCACCTATGATGTGGAACGGGAA
AAGGACATGATGCTATGGCTGGAAGGAAAGCTGCCTGTTCCAAAGGTCCTGCACTTTGAACGGCATGATG
GCTGGAGCAATCTGCTCATGAGTGAGGCCGATGGCGTCCTTTGCTCGGAAGAGTATGAAGATGAACAAAG
CCCTGAAAAGATTATCGAGCTGTATGCGGAGTGCATCAGGCTCTTTCACTCCATCGACATATCGGATTGT
CCCTATACGAATAGCTTAGACAGCCGCTTAGCCGAATTGGATTACTTACTGAATAACGATCTGGCCGATG
TGGATTGCGAAAACTGGGAAGAGGACACTCCATTTAAAGATCCGCGCGAGCTGTATGATTTTTTAAAGAC
GGAAAAGCCCGAAGAGGAACTTGTCTTTTCCCACGGCGACCTGGGAGACAGCAACATCTTTGTGAAAGAT
GGCAAAGTAAGTGGCTTTATTGATCTTGGGAGAAGCGGCAGGGCGGACAAGTGGTATGACATTGCCTTCT
GCGTCCGGTCGCTCAGGGAGGATATCGGGGAAGAACAGTATGTCGAGCTATTTTTTGACTTACTGGGGAT
CAAGCCTGATTGGGAGAAAATAAAATATTATATTTTACTGGATGAATTGTTTTAGCTGTCAGACCAAGTT
TACTCATATATACTTTAGATTGATTTAAAACTTCATTTTTAATTTAAAAGGATCTAGGTGAAGATCCTTT
TTGATAATCTCATGACCAAAATCCCTTAACGTGAGTTTTCGTTCCACTGAGCGTCAGACCCCGTAGAAAA
GATCAAAGGATCTTCTTGAGATCCTTTTTTTCTGCGCGTAATCTGCTGCTTGCAAACAAAAAAACCACCG
CTACCAGCGGTGGTTTGTTTGCCGGATCAAGAGCTACCAACTCTTTTTCCGAAGGTAACTGGCTTCAGCA
GAGCGCAGATACCAAATACTGTTCTTCTAGTGTAGCCGTAGTTAGGCCACCACTTCAAGAACTCTGTAGC
ACCGCCTACATACCTCGCTCTGCTAATCCTGTTACCAGTGGCTGCTGCCAGTGGCGATAAGTCGTGTCTT
ACCGGGTTGGACTCAAGACGATAGTTACCGGATAAGGCGCAGCGGTCGGGCTGAACGGGGGGTTCGTGCA
CACAGCCCAGCTTGGAGCGAACGACCTACACCGAACTGAGATACCTACAGCGTGAGCTATGAGAAAGCGC
CACGCTTCCCGAAGGGAGAAAGGCGGACAGGTATCCGGTAAGCGGCAGGGTCGGAACAGGAGAGCGCACG
AGGGAGCTTCCAGGGGGAAACGCCTGGTATCTTTATAGTCCTGTCGGGTTTCGCCACCTCTGACTTGAGC
GTCGATTTTTGTGATGCTCGTCAGGGGGGCGGAGCCTATGGAAAAACGCCAGCAACGCGGCCTTTTTACG
GTTCCTGCTCGGATCTGTTGGACCGGACAGTAGTCATGGTTGATGGGCTGCCTGTATCGAGTGGTGATTT
TGTGCCGAGCTGCCGGTCGGGGAGCTGTTGGCTGGCTGGTGGCAGGATATATTGTGGTGTAAACAAATTG
ACGCTTAGACAACTTAATAACACATTGCGGACGTTTTTAATGTACTGGGGTT
Features (pLannotate 1.2.2; 15 found; start..end, strand, type, name):
    127..803     +  promoter       CaMV 35S promoter (enhanced): cauliflower mosaic virus 35S promoter with a duplicated enhancer region
    828..881     +  misc_feature   TMV Ω: translational enhancer from the tobacco mosaic virus 5'-leader sequence (Gallie et al., 1988)
    890..4993    +  CDS            Cas9: Cas9 (Csn1) endonuclease from the Streptococcus pyogenes Type II CRISPR/Cas system generates RNA-guided double strand breaks in DNA
   5033..5749    +  CDS            EYFP: EYFP is a basic (constitutively fluorescent) green/yellow fluorescent protein published in 1996, derived from Aequorea victoria. It is reported to be a very rapidly-maturing weak dimer with high acid sensitivity.
   5765..6017    +  terminator     NOS terminator: nopaline synthase terminator and poly(A) signal
   6270..6345    +  misc_RNA       gRNA scaffold: guide RNA scaffold for the Streptococcus pyogenes CRISPR/Cas9 system
   6357..6378    -  protein_bind   attB2 (fragment): mutant version of attB; recombination site for the Gateway® BP reaction BP Clonase™
   6450..6474    +  misc_feature   RB T-DNA repeat: right border repeat from nopaline C58 T-DNA
   6783..7412    +  CDS            pVS1 StaA: stability protein from the Pseudomonas plasmid pVS1 (Heeb et al., 2000)
   7841..8914    +  CDS            pVS1 RepA: replication protein from the Pseudomonas plasmid pVS1 (Heeb et al., 2000)
   8980..9174    +  rep_origin     pVS1 oriV: origin of replication for the Pseudomonas plasmid pVS1 (Heeb et al., 2000)
   9236..9340    +  promoter       AmpR promoter: bla
   9341..10135   +  CDS            KanR: aminoglycoside phosphotransferase; aphA-3; confers resistance to kanamycin
  10306..10894   +  rep_origin     ori: high-copy-number ColE1/pMB1/pBR322/pUC origin of replication
  11030..11054   +  misc_feature   LB T-DNA repeat: left border repeat from nopaline C58 T-DNA
