[The description below was written by a language model from this plasmid's Addgene catalogue record and pLannotate feature annotations shown in this document.]
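Description:
pEPOR2KN0066 is a Level 2 MoClo (Golden Gate) plant expression construct of about 11.1 kb, built in the binary backbone pICSL4723 by joining two Level 1 transcription units through BpiI sites that were destroyed during assembly. The backbone carries nopaline-type left and right T-DNA border repeats, which define the segment that Agrobacterium can transfer into plant cells. It also carries the pVS1 replication and stability functions (RepA, StaA, oriV) for maintenance in Agrobacterium. A high-copy ColE1/pUC-type origin supports propagation in E. coli, and a kanamycin resistance gene driven by the bla promoter provides bacterial selection. No plant selectable marker cassette appears in the feature table or the catalogue entry.

The first unit between the borders expresses Sp-xCas9 3.7, an engineered Streptococcus pyogenes Cas9 variant known generally for broadened PAM recognition. It is driven by an enhanced CaMV 35S promoter with duplicated enhancer, followed by the TMV Ω translational leader, and ends with the NOS terminator. The annotation places an EYFP coding sequence directly downstream of the nuclease and before the terminator. This suggests a C-terminal fluorescent fusion for monitoring expression, although the catalogue entry does not mention it. The second unit is a single guide RNA cassette that the record describes as driven by the Arabidopsis U6-26 Pol III promoter. Only the S. pyogenes gRNA scaffold was picked up by the automated annotation, and the spacer target is not stated. The construct belongs to a toolkit used to compare the efficiency and specificity of different Cas nucleases for targeted mutagenesis in plants.
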