Addgene plasmid #117633: pEPOR2KN0066
Purpose: Level2 MoClo construct, containing level1 plant expression cassettes for Sp-xCas9 3.7(pEPOR1CB0012) and sgRNA_pEPOR1CB0089(pEPOR1CB0089)
Depositing lab: Nicola Patron. Depositing organization: Earlham Institute. Publication: Comparison of efficiency and specificity of CRISPR-associated (Cas) nucleases in plants: An expanded toolkit for precision genome engineering. Raitskin O, Schudoma C, West A, Patron NJ. PLoS One. 2019 Feb 27;14(2):e0211598. doi: 10.1371/journal.pone.0211598. eCollection 2019. PubMed 30811422.
Backbone
  Vector backbone: pICSL4723
  Vector type: Plant Expression
Growth in bacteria
  Bacterial resistance: Kanamycin, 50 μg/mL
  Growth temperature: 37°C
  Growth strain: DH5alpha
  Copy number: High Copy
Gene/Insert
  Gene/Insert name: [35S:Sp-xCas9 3.7(pEPOR1CB0012) ] +[AtU6-26:sgRNA]
  Species: Synthetic
  Cloning method: Restriction Enzyme; 5′ cloning site BpiI (destroyed during cloning); 3′ cloning site BpiI (destroyed during cloning)
Terms and licenses: Academic/Nonprofit Terms; Industry Terms: Not Available to Industry
Depositor comments: Please visit https://www.biorxiv.org/content/early/2018/09/20/422766 for BioRxiv preprint
How to cite: pEPOR2KN0066 was a gift from Nicola Patron (Addgene plasmid # 117633 ; http://n2t.net/addgene:117633 ; RRID:Addgene_117633)
